Addgene plasmid #169001: pCS2-Mito-mRFP
Purpose: Express Mito (Su9)-mRFP in zebrafish
Depositing lab: Noboru Mizushima. Depositing organization: The University of Tokyo. Publication: Organelle degradation in the lens by PLAAT phospholipases. Morishita H, Eguchi T, Tsukamoto S, Sakamaki Y, Takahashi S, Saito C, Koyama-Honda I, Mizushima N. Nature. 2021 Apr;592(7855):634-638. doi: 10.1038/s41586-021-03439-w. Epub 2021 Apr 14. PubMed 33854238.
Backbone
  Vector backbone: pCS2
  Backbone size w/o insert (bp): 4080
  Total vector size (bp): 4975
  Vector type: Unspecified
Growth in bacteria
  Bacterial resistance: Ampicillin, 100 μg/mL
  Growth temperature: 37°C
  Growth strain: DH5alpha
  Copy number: High Copy
Gene/Insert
  Gene/Insert name: Mito (Su9)-mRFP (encoding a mitochondrial matrix targeting sequence of subunit 9 of the V0 ATPase Su9 of N. crassa)
  Species: N. crassa
  Insert size (bp): 891
  Tag / fusion protein: mRFP (C terminal on insert)
Terms and licenses: Academic/Nonprofit Terms; Industry Terms: Not Available to Industry
How to cite: pCS2-Mito-mRFP was a gift from Noboru Mizushima (Addgene plasmid # 169001 ; http://n2t.net/addgene:169001 ; RRID:Addgene_169001)
