[The description below was written by a language model from this plasmid's Addgene catalogue record and pLannotate feature annotations shown in this document.]
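Description:
pCS2-Mito-mRFP is a roughly 5 kb expression plasmid built on the pCS2 backbone, designed to express a mitochondria-targeted red fluorescent protein in zebrafish. It is maintained in E. coli through a high-copy ColE1/pUC-type origin and selected with ampicillin via the β-lactamase gene. An f1 phage origin and remnants of a lac promoter/operator and lacZα region are also present as backbone carry-over.

The payload is a fusion of the N-terminal presequence of Neurospora crassa ATP synthase subunit 9 (Su9) to mRFP1, a monomeric DsRed derivative, placed at the C terminus. The catalogue entry describes Su9 as a V0 ATPase subunit, whereas the feature annotation identifies the fragment as coming from the mitochondrial F1F0 ATP synthase protein ATP9. Either way, the fragment serves as a mitochondrial matrix targeting signal that directs the red reporter into mitochondria. The fusion sits downstream of the simian cytomegalovirus IE94 enhancer/promoter, which on the circular map lies immediately upstream of an SP6 promoter, and it is followed by an SV40 polyadenylation signal. This is the characteristic pCS2 arrangement. The CMV IE94 promoter allows direct expression from injected or transfected DNA in vertebrate cells, while the SP6 promoter allows in vitro transcription of mRNA carrying the SV40 poly(A) signal, as is commonly done for embryo microinjection. The record does not say which route was used. T7 and T3 promoters in reverse orientation flank the 3' end of the cassette.

The construct serves as a live fluorescent marker of mitochondria in zebrafish, and the associated study concerns organelle degradation in the lens.
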