Features (pLannotate 1.2.2; 17 found; start..end, strand, type, name):
     35..53      +  promoter       SP6 promoter: promoter for bacteriophage SP6 RNA polymerase
     80..104     +  misc_feature   MCS (fragment): multiple cloning site
    108..317     +  CDS            oli (fragment): ATP9_NEUCR - Also known as atp-9, atp9, prl-1. Experimental evidence at protein level: Swiss-Prot protein existence level 1. Mitochondrial membrane ATP synthase (F(1)F(0) ATP synthase or Complex V) produces ATP from ADP in the presence of a proton gradient across the membrane which is generated by electron transport complexes of the respiratory chain. F-type ATPases consist of two structural domains, F(1) - containing the extramembraneous catalytic core and F(0) - containing the membrane proton channel, linked together by a central stalk and a peripheral stalk. During catalysis, ATP synthesis
    321..998     +  CDS            mRFP1: monomeric derivative of DsRed (Campbell et al., 2002) mammalian codon-optimized
   1006..1023    -  promoter       T7 promoter (fragment): promoter for bacteriophage T7 RNA polymerase
   1028..1162    -  polyA_signal   SV40 poly(A) signal: SV40 polyadenylation signal
   1275..1293    -  promoter       T3 promoter: promoter for bacteriophage T3 RNA polymerase
   1338..1354    -  protein_bind   lac operator: The lac repressor binds to the lac operator to inhibit transcription in E. coli. This inhibition can be relieved by adding lactose or isopropyl-β-D-thiogalactopyranoside (IPTG). lac repressor encoded by lacI
   1362..1392    -  promoter       lac promoter: promoter for the E. coli lac operon
   1407..1428    -  protein_bind   CAP binding site: CAP binding activates transcription in the presence of cAMP. E. coli catabolite activator protein
   1441..1533    -  CDS            lacI (fragment): lac repressor; lacI; The lac repressor binds to the lac operator to inhibit transcription in E. coli. This inhibition can be relieved by adding lactose or isopropyl-β-D-thiogalactopyranoside (IPTG).
   1716..2304    -  rep_origin     ori: high-copy-number ColE1/pMB1/pBR322/pUC origin of replication
   2475..3335    -  CDS            AmpR: β-lactamase; bla; confers resistance to ampicillin, carbenicillin, and related antibiotics
   3336..3440    -  promoter       AmpR promoter: bla
   3493..3921    -  rep_origin     f1 ori (sequence partly withheld): f1 bacteriophage origin of replication; arrow indicates direction of (+) strand synthesis
   3926..3992    -  CDS            lacZα (fragment): LacZα fragment of β-galactosidase; lacZ fragment
   3999..4976    +  promoter       CMV IE94 promoter: enhancer/promoter region of simian cytomegalovirus major immediate early transcription unit IE94
>Addgene plasmid #169001 | pCS2-Mito-mRFP | addgene full sequence | sequence record 331287 | Addgene NGS Result
CGCCATTCTGCCTGGGGACGTCGGAGCAAGCTTGATTTAGGTGACACTATAGAATACAAGCTACTTGTTC
TTTTTGCAGGATCTCGAGCTCAAGCTTCGAATTCGCCATGGCCTCCACTCGTGTCCTCGCCTCTCGCCTG
GCCTCCCAGATGGCTGCTTCCGCCAAGGTTGCCCGCCCTGCTGTCCGCGTTGCTCAGGTCAGCAAGCGCA
CCATCCAGACTGGCTCCCCCCTCCAGACCCTCAAGCGCACCCAGATGACCTCCATCGTCAACGCCACCAC
CCGCCAGGCTTTCCAGAAGCGCGCCTACTCTTCGGATCCAATGGCCTCCTCCGAGGACGTCATCAAGGAG
TTCATGCGCTTCAAGGTGCGCATGGAGGGCTCCGTGAACGGCCACGAGTTCGAGATCGAGGGCGAGGGCG
AGGGCCGCCCCTACGAGGGCACCCAGACCGCCAAGCTGAAGGTGACCAAGGGCGGCCCCCTGCCCTTCGC
CTGGGACATCCTGTCCCCTCAGTTCCAGTACGGCTCCAAGGCCTACGTGAAGCACCCCGCCGACATCCCC
GACTACTTGAAGCTGTCCTTCCCCGAGGGCTTCAAGTGGGAGCGCGTGATGAACTTCGAGGACGGCGGCG
TGGTGACCGTGACCCAGGACTCCTCCCTGCAGGACGGCGAGTTCATCTACAAGGTGAAGCTGCGCGGCAC
CAACTTCCCCTCCGACGGCCCCGTAATGCAGAAGAAGACCATGGGCTGGGAGGCCTCCACCGAGCGGATG
TACCCCGAGGACGGCGCCCTGAAGGGCGAGATCAAGATGAGGCTGAAGCTGAAGGACGGCGGCCACTACG
ACGCCGAGGTCAAGACCACCTACATGGCCAAGAAGCCCGTGCAGCTGCCCGGCGCCTACAAGACCGACAT
CAAGCTGGACATCACCTCCCACAACGAGGACTACACCATCGTGGAACAGTACGAGCGCGCCGAGGGCCGC
CACTCCACCGGCGCCTAATCTAGAACTATAGTGAGTCGTATTACGTAGATCCAGACATGATAAGATACAT
TGATGAGTTTGGACAAACCACAACTAGAATGCAGTGAAAAAAATGCTTTATTTGTGAAATTTGTGATGCT
ATTGCTTTATTTGTAACCATTATAAGCTGCAATAAACAAGTTAACAACAACAATTGCATTCATTTTATGT
TTCAGGTTCAGGGGGAGGTGTGGGAGGTTTTTTAATTCGCGGCCGCGGCGCCAATGCATTGGGCCCGGTA
CCCAGCTTTTGTTCCCTTTAGTGAGGGTTAATTGCGCGCTTGGCGTAATCATGGTCATAGCTGTTTCCTG
TGTGAAATTGTTATCCGCTCACAATTCCACACAACATACGAGCCGGGAGCATAAAGTGTAAAGCCTGGGG
TGCCTAATGAGTGAGCTAACTCACATTAATTGCGTTGCGCTCACTGCCCGCTTTCCAGTCGGGAAACCTG
TCGTGCCAGCTGCATTAATGAATCGGCCAACGCGCGGGGAGAGGCGGTTTGCGTATTGGGCGCTCTTCCG
CTTCCTCGCTCACTGACTCGCTGCGCTCGGTCGTTCGGCTGCGGCGAGCGGTATCAGCTCACTCAAAGGC
GGTAATACGGTTATCCACAGAATCAGGGGATAACGCAGGAAAGAACATGTGAGCAAAAGGCCAGCAAAAG
GCCAGGAACCGTAAAAAGGCCGCGTTGCTGGCGTTTTTCCATAGGCTCCGCCCCCCTGACGAGCATCACA
AAAATCGACGCTCAAGTCAGAGGTGGCGAAACCCGACAGGACTATAAAGATACCAGGCGTTTCCCCCTGG
AAGCTCCCTCGTGCGCTCTCCTGTTCCGACCCTGCCGCTTACCGGATACCTGTCCGCCTTTCTCCCTTCG
GGAAGCGTGGCGCTTTCTCATAGCTCACGCTGTAGGTATCTCAGTTCGGTGTAGGTCGTTCGCTCCAAGC
TGGGCTGTGTGCACGAACCCCCCGTTCAGCCCGACCGCTGCGCCTTATCCGGTAACTATCGTCTTGAGTC
CAACCCGGTAAGACACGACTTATCGCCACTGGCAGCAGCCACTGGTAACAGGATTAGCAGAGCGAGGTAT
GTAGGCGGTGCTACAGAGTTCTTGAAGTGGTGGCCTAACTACGGCTACACTAGAAGAACAGTATTTGGTA
TCTGCGCTCTGCTGAAGCCAGTTACCTTCGGAAAAAGAGTTGGTAGCTCTTGATCCGGCAAACAAACCAC
CGCTGGTAGCGGTGGTTTTTTTGTTTGCAAGCAGCAGATTACGCGCAGAAAAAAAGGATCTCAAGAAGAT
CCTTTGATCTTTTCTACGGGGTCTGACGCTCAGTGGAACGAAAACTCACGTTAAGGGATTTTGGTCATGA
GATTATCAAAAAGGATCTTCACCTAGATCCTTTTAAATTAAAAATGAAGTTTTAAATCAATCTAAAGTAT
ATATGAGTAAACTTGGTCTGACAGTTACCAATGCTTAATCAGTGAGGCACCTATCTCAGCGATCTGTCTA
TTTCGTTCATCCATAGTTGCCTGACTCCCCGTCGTGTAGATAACTACGATACGGGAGGGCTTACCATCTG
GCCCCAGTGCTGCAATGATACCGCGAGACCCACGCTCACCGGCTCCAGATTTATCAGCAATAAACCAGCC
AGCCGGAAGGGCCGAGCGCAGAAGTGGTCCTGCAACTTTATCCGCCTCCATCCAGTCTATTAATTGTTGC
CGGGAAGCTAGAGTAAGTAGTTCGCCAGTTAATAGTTTGCGCAACGTTGTTGCCATTGCTACAGGCATCG
TGGTGTCACGCTCGTCGTTTGGTATGGCTTCATTCAGCTCCGGTTCCCAACGATCAAGGCGAGTTACATG
ATCCCCCATGTTGTGCAAAAAAGCGGTTAGCTCCTTCGGTCCTCCGATCGTTGTCAGAAGTAAGTTGGCC
GCAGTGTTATCACTCATGGTTATGGCAGCACTGCATAATTCTCTTACTGTCATGCCATCCGTAAGATGCT
TTTCTGTGACTGGTGAGTACTCAACCAAGTCATTCTGAGAATAGTGTATGCGGCGACCGAGTTGCTCTTG
CCCGGCGTCAATACGGGATAATACCGCGCCACATAGCAGAACTTTAAAAGTGCTCATCATTGGAAAACGT
TCTTCGGGGCGAAAACTCTCAAGGATCTTACCGCTGTTGAGATCCAGTTCGATGTAACCCACTCGTGCAC
CCAACTGATCTTCAGCATCTTTTACTTTCACCAGCGTTTCTGGGTGAGCAAAAACAGGAAGGCAAAATGC
CGCAAAAAAGGGAATAAGGGCGACACGGAAATGTTGAATACTCATACTCTTCCTTTTTCAATATTATTGA
AGCATTTATCAGGGTTATTGTCTCATGAGCGGATACATATTTGAATGTATTTAGAAAAATAAACAAATAG
GGGTTCCGCGCACATTTCCCCGAAAAGTGCCACCTAAATTGTAAGCGTTAATATTTTGTTAAAATTCGCG
TTAAATTTTTGTTAAATCAGCTCATTTTTTAACCAATAGGCCGAAATCGGCAAAATCCCTTATAAATCAA
AAGAATAGACCGAGATAGGGT
[37 nt withheld, positions 3592-3628]
AAAGAACGTGGACTCCAACGTCAAAGG
[49 nt withheld, positions 3656-3704]
T
[91 nt withheld, positions 3706-3796]
G
[124 nt withheld, positions 3798-3921]
CCCATTCGCCATTCAGGCTGCGCAACTGTTGGGAAGGGCGATCGGTGCGGGCCTCTTCGCTATTACGCCA
GTCGACCGCCAATTCAATATGGCGTATATGGACTCATGCCAATTCAATATGGTGGATCTGGACCTGTGCC
AATTCAATATGGCGTATATGGACTCGTGCCAATTCAATATGGTGGATCTGGACCCCAGCCAATTCAATAT
GGCGGACTTGGCACCATGCCAATTCAATATGGCGGACCTGGCACTGTGCCAACTGGGGAGGGGTCTACTT
GGCACGGTGCCAAGTTTGAGGAGGGGTCTTGGCCCTGTGCCAAGTCCGCCATATTGAATTGGCATGGTGC
CAATAATGGCGGCCATATTGGCTATATGCCAGGATCAATATATAGGCAATATCCAATATGGCCCTATGCC
AATATGGCTATTGGCCAGGTTCAATACTATGTATTGGCCCTATGCCATATAGTATTCCATATATGGGTTT
TCCTATTGACGTAGATAGCCCCTCCCAATGGGCGGTCCCATATACCATATATGGGGCTTCCTAATACCGC
CCATAGCCACTCCCCCATTGACGTCAATGGTCTCTATATATGGTCTTTCCTATTGACGTCATATGGGCGG
TCCTATTGACGTATATGGCGCCTCCCCCATTGACGTCAATTACGGTAAATGGCCCGCCTGGCTCAATGCC
CATTGACGTCAATAGGACCACCCACCATTGACGTCAATGGGATGGCTCATTGCCCATTCATATCCGTTCT
CACGCCCCCTATTGACGTCAATGACGGTAAATGGCCCACTTGGCAGTACATCAATATCTATTAATAGTAA
CTTGGCAAGTACATTACTATTGGAAGTACGCCAGGGTACATTGGCAGTACTCCCATTGACGTCAATGGCG
GTAAATGGCCCGCGATGGCTGCCAAGTACATCCCCATTGACGTCAATGGGGAGGGGCAATGACGCAAATG
GGCGTTCCATTGACGTAAATGGGCGGTAGGCGTGCCTAATGGGAGGTCTATATAAGCAATGCTCGTTTAG
GGAAC
